Addgene plasmid #162012: pLKO.1 Puro shRNA SHIP1 KD1
Purpose: SHIP1 shRNA
Depositing lab: David Bryant. Depositing organization: University of Glasgow. Publication: The phospholipid PI(3,4)P2 is an apical identity determinant. Roman-Fernandez A, Roignot J, Sandilands E, Nacke M, Mansour MA, McGarry L, Shanks E, Mostov KE, Bryant DM. Nat Commun. 2018 Nov 28;9(1):5041. doi: 10.1038/s41467-018-07464-8. PubMed 30487552.
Backbone
  Vector backbone: pLKO.1
  Vector type: Lentiviral
  Selectable markers: Puromycin
Growth in bacteria
  Bacterial resistance: Ampicillin, 100 μg/mL
  Growth temperature: 37°C
  Growth strain: NEB Stable
  Copy number: High Copy
Gene/Insert
  Gene/Insert name: INPP5D (alt name: SHIP1)
  gRNA/shRNA sequence: Unspecified
  Species: Canis Lupus
  Entrez Gene: INPP5D
  Cloning method: Ligation Independent Cloning
Terms and licenses: Academic/Nonprofit Terms; Industry Terms: Not Available to Industry
How to cite: pLKO.1 Puro shRNA SHIP1 KD1 was a gift from David Bryant (Addgene plasmid # 162012 ; http://n2t.net/addgene:162012 ; RRID:Addgene_162012)
