[The description below was written by a language model from this plasmid's Addgene catalogue record and pLannotate feature annotations shown in this document.]
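Description:
pLKO.1 Puro shRNA SHIP1 KD1 is a lentiviral shRNA transfer plasmid built on the pLKO.1 backbone and designed to knock down SHIP1 (INPP5D). The catalogue lists the target gene's species as dog (Canis lupus). In bacteria it is maintained at high copy through a ColE1/pUC-type origin and selected with ampicillin via the β-lactamase gene. An f1 origin and remnants of a lac/lacZα cloning region with T3 and T7 promoters are also carried in the backbone.

The viral portion has a third-generation-style layout. An RSV enhancer/promoter fused to a truncated HIV-1 5' LTR drives transcription of the genomic RNA in packaging cells. This is followed by the Ψ packaging signal with an adjoining gag fragment, the Rev response element for Rev-dependent nuclear export, and a cPPT/CTS element, which aids nuclear import of the reverse-transcribed genome. The 3' LTR carries the ΔU3 deletion, so the integrated provirus is self-inactivating. An SV40 poly(A) signal and an SV40 origin lie downstream of it.

Within the provirus, a human U6 RNA polymerase III promoter sits directly upstream of the hairpin position. The hairpin itself is not annotated in the feature table, and the record lists the shRNA sequence as unspecified. A separate human PGK promoter drives puromycin N-acetyltransferase, which allows selection of stably transduced mammalian cells. The "KD1" in the name suggests it is one of several hairpins against this target. The stated purpose is simply SHIP1 shRNA, and the associated publication concerns the phosphoinositide PI(3,4)P2 as a determinant of apical identity.
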