Features (pLannotate 1.2.2; 25 found; start..end, strand, type, name):
    122..355     +  misc_feature   RRE: The Rev response element (RRE) of HIV-1 allows for Rev-dependent mRNA export from the nucleus to the cytoplasm.
    732..832     +  CDS            Rev (fragment): human immunodeficiency virus 1 (HIV-1) Rev protein; rev; enhances nuclear export of unspliced and incompletely spliced viral mRNAs
    882..1122    +  promoter       U6 promoter: RNA polymerase III promoter for human U6 snRNA
   1223..1340    +  misc_feature   cPPT/CTS: central polypurine tract and central termination sequence of HIV-1
   1389..1899    +  promoter       hPGK promoter: human phosphoglycerate kinase 1 promoter
   1921..2520    +  CDS            PuroR: puromycin N-acetyltransferase; pac from Streptomyces alboniger; confers resistance to puromycin
   2563..2646    +  CDS            nef (fragment): NEF_HV1Z2 - Experimental evidence at protein level: Swiss-Prot protein existence level 1. Extracellular Nef protein targets CD4(+) T-lymphocytes for apoptosis by interacting with CXCR4 surface receptors. From Human immunodeficiency virus type 1 group M subtype D (isolate Z2/CDC-Z34) (HIV-1).
   2648..2881    +  LTR            3' LTR (ΔU3): self-inactivating 3' long terminal repeat (LTR) from HIV-1
   2953..3074    +  polyA_signal   SV40 poly(A) signal: SV40 polyadenylation signal
   3114..3249    +  rep_origin     SV40 ori: SV40 origin of replication
   3270..3288    -  promoter       T7 promoter: promoter for bacteriophage T7 RNA polymerase
   3296..3451    +  CDS            lacZα (fragment): LacZα fragment of β-galactosidase; lacZ fragment
   3456..3884    +  rep_origin     f1 ori (sequence partly withheld): f1 bacteriophage origin of replication; arrow indicates direction of (+) strand synthesis
   3937..4041    +  promoter       AmpR promoter: bla
   4042..4902    +  CDS            AmpR: β-lactamase; bla; confers resistance to ampicillin, carbenicillin, and related antibiotics
   5073..5661    +  rep_origin     ori: high-copy-number ColE1/pMB1/pBR322/pUC origin of replication
   5844..5936    +  CDS            lacI (fragment): lac repressor; lacI; The lac repressor binds to the lac operator to inhibit transcription in E. coli. This inhibition can be relieved by adding lactose or isopropyl-β-D-thiogalactopyranoside (IPTG).
   5949..5970    +  protein_bind   CAP binding site: CAP binding activates transcription in the presence of cAMP. E. coli catabolite activator protein
   5985..6015    +  promoter       lac promoter: promoter for the E. coli lac operon
   6023..6039    +  protein_bind   lac operator: The lac repressor binds to the lac operator to inhibit transcription in E. coli. This inhibition can be relieved by adding lactose or isopropyl-β-D-thiogalactopyranoside (IPTG). lac repressor encoded by lacI
   6084..6102    +  promoter       T3 promoter: promoter for bacteriophage T3 RNA polymerase
   6130..6356    +  promoter       RSV promoter: Rous sarcoma virus enhancer/promoter
   6357..6537    +  LTR            5' LTR (truncated): truncated 5' long terminal repeat (LTR) from HIV-1
   6584..6709    +  misc_feature   HIV-1 Ψ: packaging signal of human immunodeficiency virus type 1
   6693..7056    +  CDS            HIV-1 gag (fragment): gag protein from human immunodeficiency virus 1; gag
>Addgene plasmid #162012 | pLKO.1 Puro shRNA SHIP1 KD1 | addgene full sequence | sequence record 318870 | Addgene NGS Result
TGAGGGACAATTGGAGAAGTGAATTATATAAATATAAAGTAGTAAAAATTGAACCATTAGGAGTAGCACC
CACCAAGGCAAAGAGAAGAGTGGTGCAGAGAGAAAAAAGAGCAGTGGGAATAGGAGCTTTGTTCCTTGGG
TTCTTGGGAGCAGCAGGAAGCACTATGGGCGCAGCGTCAATGACGCTGACGGTACAGGCCAGACAATTAT
TGTCTGGTATAGTGCAGCAGCAGAACAATTTGCTGAGGGCTATTGAGGCGCAACAGCATCTGTTGCAACT
CACAGTCTGGGGCATCAAGCAGCTCCAGGCAAGAATCCTGGCTGTGGAAAGATACCTAAAGGATCAACAG
CTCCTGGGGATTTGGGGTTGCTCTGGAAAACTCATTTGCACCACTGCTGTGCCTTGGAATGCTAGTTGGA
GTAATAAATCTCTGGAACAGATTTGGAATCACACGACCTGGATGGAGTGGGACAGAGAAATTAACAATTA
CACAAGCTTAATACACTCCTTAATTGAAGAATCGCAAAACCAGCAAGAAAAGAATGAACAAGAATTATTG
GAATTAGATAAATGGGCAAGTTTGTGGAATTGGTTTAACATAACAAATTGGCTGTGGTATATAAAATTAT
TCATAATGATAGTAGGAGGCTTGGTAGGTTTAAGAATAGTTTTTGCTGTACTTTCTATAGTGAATAGAGT
TAGGCAGGGATATTCACCATTATCGTTTCAGACCCACCTCCCAACCCCGAGGGGACCCGACAGGCCCGAA
GGAATAGAAGAAGAAGGTGGAGAGAGAGACAGAGACAGATCCATTCGATTAGTGAACGGATCTCGACGGT
ATCGATCACGAGACTAGCCTCGAGCGGCCGCCCCCTTCACCGAGGGCCTATTTCCCATGATTCCTTCATA
TTTGCATATACGATACAAGGCTGTTAGAGAGATAATTGGAATTAATTTGACTGTAAACACAAAGATATTA
GTACAAAATACGTGACGTAGAAAGTAATAATTTCTTGGGTAGTTTGCAGTTTTAAAATTATGTTTTAAAA
TGGACTATCATATGCTTACCGTAACTTGAAAGTATTTCGATTTCTTGGCTTTATATATCTTGTGGAAAGG
ACGAAACACCGGGGATCTCTATGGCGAAGTCCTCGAGGACTTCGCCATAGAGATCCTTTTTGAATTCTCG
ACCTCGAGACAAATGGCAGTATTCATCCACAATTTTAAAAGAAAAGGGGGGATTGGGGGGTACAGTGCAG
GGGAAAGAATAGTAGACATAATAGCAACAGACATACAAACTAAAGAATTACAAAAACAAATTACAAAAAT
TCAAAATTTTCGGGTTTATTACAGGGACAGCAGAGATCCACTTTGGCCGCGGCTCGAGGGGGTTGGGGTT
GCGCCTTTTCCAAGGCAGCCCTGGGTTTGCGCAGGGACGCGGCTGCTCTGGGCGTGGTTCCGGGAAACGC
AGCGGCGCCGACCCTGGGTCTCGCACATTCTTCACGTCCGTTCGCAGCGTCACCCGGATCTTCGCCGCTA
CCCTTGTGGGCCCCCCGGCGACGCTTCCTGCTCCGCCCCTAAGTCGGGAAGGTTCCTTGCGGTTCGCGGC
GTGCCGGACGTGACAAACGGAAGCCGCACGTCTCACTAGTACCCTCGCAGACGGACAGCGCCAGGGAGCA
ATGGCAGCGCGCCGACCGCGATGGGCTGTGGCCAATAGCGGCTGCTCAGCAGGGCGCGCCGAGAGCAGCG
GCCGGGAAGGGGCGGTGCGGGAGGCGGGGTGTGGGGCGGTAGTGTGGGCCCTGTTCCTGCCCGCGCGGTG
TTCCGCATTCTGCAAGCCTCCGGAGCGCACGTCGGCAGTCGGCTCCCTCGTTGACCGAATCACCGACCTC
TCTCCCCAGGGGGATCCACCGGAGCTTACCATGACCGAGTACAAGCCCACGGTGCGCCTCGCCACCCGCG
ACGACGTCCCCAGGGCCGTACGCACCCTCGCCGCCGCGTTCGCCGACTACCCCGCCACGCGCCACACCGT
CGATCCGGACCGCCACATCGAGCGGGTCACCGAGCTGCAAGAACTCTTCCTCACGCGCGTCGGGCTCGAC
ATCGGCAAGGTGTGGGTCGCGGACGACGGCGCCGCGGTGGCGGTCTGGACCACGCCGGAGAGCGTCGAAG
CGGGGGCGGTGTTCGCCGAGATCGGCCCGCGCATGGCCGAGTTGAGCGGTTCCCGGCTGGCCGCGCAGCA
ACAGATGGAAGGCCTCCTGGCGCCGCACCGGCCCAAGGAGCCCGCGTGGTTCCTGGCCACCGTCGGCGTC
TCGCCCGACCACCAGGGCAAGGGTCTGGGCAGCGCCGTCGTGCTCCCCGGAGTGGAGGCGGCCGAGCGCG
CCGGGGTGCCCGCCTTCCTGGAGACCTCCGCGCCCCGCAACCTCCCCTTCTACGAGCGGCTCGGCTTCAC
CGTCACCGCCGACGTCGAGGTGCCCGAAGGACCGCGCACCTGGTGCATGACCCGCAAGCCCGGTGCCTGA
CGCCCGCCCCACGACCCGCAGCGCCCGACCGAAAGGAGCGCACGACCCCATGCATCGGTACCTTTAAGAC
CAATGACTTACAAGGCAGCTGTAGATCTTAGCCACTTTTTAAAAGAAAAGGGGGGACTGGAAGGGCTAAT
TCACTCCCAACGAAGACAAGATCTGCTTTTTGCTTGTACTGGGTCTCTCTGGTTAGACCAGATCTGAGCC
TGGGAGCTCTCTGGCTAACTAGGGAACCCACTGCTTAAGCCTCAATAAAGCTTGCCTTGAGTGCTTCAAG
TAGTGTGTGCCCGTCTGTTGTGTGACTCTGGTAACTAGAGATCCCTCAGACCCTTTTAGTCAGTGTGGAA
AATCTCTAGCAGTAGTAGTTCATGTCATCTTATTATTCAGTATTTATAACTTGCAAAGAAATGAATATCA
GAGAGTGAGAGGAACTTGTTTATTGCAGCTTATAATGGTTACAAATAAAGCAATAGCATCACAAATTTCA
CAAATAAAGCATTTTTTTCACTGCATTCTAGTTGTGGTTTGTCCAAACTCATCAATGTATCTTATCATGT
CTGGCTCTAGCTATCCCGCCCCTAACTCCGCCCATCCCGCCCCTAACTCCGCCCAGTTCCGCCCATTCTC
CGCCCCATGGCTGACTAATTTTTTTTATTTATGCAGAGGCCGAGGCCGCCTCGGCCTCTGAGCTATTCCA
GAAGTAGTGAGGAGGCTTTTTTGGAGGCCTAGGGACGTACCCAATTCGCCCTATAGTGAGTCGTATTACG
CGCGCTCACTGGCCGTCGTTTTACAACGTCGTGACTGGGAAAACCCTGGCGTTACCCAACTTAATCGCCT
TGCAGCACATCCCCCTTTCGCCAGCTGGCGTAATAGCGAAGAGGCCCGCACCGATCGCCCTTCCCAACAG
TTGCGCAGCCTGAATGGCGAATGGG
[124 nt withheld, positions 3456-3579]
C
[91 nt withheld, positions 3581-3671]
A
[49 nt withheld, positions 3673-3721]
CCTTTGACGTTGGAGTCCACGTTCTTT
[37 nt withheld, positions 3749-3785]
ACCCTATCTCGGTCTATTCTTTTGATTTATAAGGGATTTTGCCGATTTCGGCCTATTGGTTAAAAAATGA
GCTGATTTAACAAAAATTTAACGCGAATTTTAACAAAATATTAACGCTTACAATTTAGGTGGCACTTTTC
GGGGAAATGTGCGCGGAACCCCTATTTGTTTATTTTTCTAAATACATTCAAATATGTATCCGCTCATGAG
ACAATAACCCTGATAAATGCTTCAATAATATTGAAAAAGGAAGAGTATGAGTATTCAACATTTCCGTGTC
GCCCTTATTCCCTTTTTTGCGGCATTTTGCCTTCCTGTTTTTGCTCACCCAGAAACGCTGGTGAAAGTAA
AAGATGCTGAAGATCAGTTGGGTGCACGAGTGGGTTACATCGAACTGGATCTCAACAGCGGTAAGATCCT
TGAGAGTTTTCGCCCCGAAGAACGTTTTCCAATGATGAGCACTTTTAAAGTTCTGCTATGTGGCGCGGTA
TTATCCCGTATTGACGCCGGGCAAGAGCAACTCGGTCGCCGCATACACTATTCTCAGAATGACTTGGTTG
AGTACTCACCAGTCACAGAAAAGCATCTTACGGATGGCATGACAGTAAGAGAATTATGCAGTGCTGCCAT
AACCATGAGTGATAACACTGCGGCCAACTTACTTCTGACAACGATCGGAGGACCGAAGGAGCTAACCGCT
TTTTTGCACAACATGGGGGATCATGTAACTCGCCTTGATCGTTGGGAACCGGAGCTGAATGAAGCCATAC
CAAACGACGAGCGTGACACCACGATGCCTGTAGCAATGGCAACAACGTTGCGCAAACTATTAACTGGCGA
ACTACTTACTCTAGCTTCCCGGCAACAATTAATAGACTGGATGGAGGCGGATAAAGTTGCAGGACCACTT
CTGCGCTCGGCCCTTCCGGCTGGCTGGTTTATTGCTGATAAATCTGGAGCCGGTGAGCGTGGGTCTCGCG
GTATCATTGCAGCACTGGGGCCAGATGGTAAGCCCTCCCGTATCGTAGTTATCTACACGACGGGGAGTCA
GGCAACTATGGATGAACGAAATAGACAGATCGCTGAGATAGGTGCCTCACTGATTAAGCATTGGTAACTG
TCAGACCAAGTTTACTCATATATACTTTAGATTGATTTAAAACTTCATTTTTAATTTAAAAGGATCTAGG
TGAAGATCCTTTTTGATAATCTCATGACCAAAATCCCTTAACGTGAGTTTTCGTTCCACTGAGCGTCAGA
CCCCGTAGAAAAGATCAAAGGATCTTCTTGAGATCCTTTTTTTCTGCGCGTAATCTGCTGCTTGCAAACA
AAAAAACCACCGCTACCAGCGGTGGTTTGTTTGCCGGATCAAGAGCTACCAACTCTTTTTCCGAAGGTAA
CTGGCTTCAGCAGAGCGCAGATACCAAATACTGTTCTTCTAGTGTAGCCGTAGTTAGGCCACCACTTCAA
GAACTCTGTAGCACCGCCTACATACCTCGCTCTGCTAATCCTGTTACCAGTGGCTGCTGCCAGTGGCGAT
AAGTCGTGTCTTACCGGGTTGGACTCAAGACGATAGTTACCGGATAAGGCGCAGCGGTCGGGCTGAACGG
GGGGTTCGTGCACACAGCCCAGCTTGGAGCGAACGACCTACACCGAACTGAGATACCTACAGCGTGAGCT
ATGAGAAAGCGCCACGCTTCCCGAAGGGAGAAAGGCGGACAGGTATCCGGTAAGCGGCAGGGTCGGAACA
GGAGAGCGCACGAGGGAGCTTCCAGGGGGAAACGCCTGGTATCTTTATAGTCCTGTCGGGTTTCGCCACC
TCTGACTTGAGCGTCGATTTTTGTGATGCTCGTCAGGGGGGCGGAGCCTATGGAAAAACGCCAGCAACGC
GGCCTTTTTACGGTTCCTGGCCTTTTGCTGGCCTTTTGCTCACATGTTCTTTCCTGCGTTATCCCCTGAT
TCTGTGGATAACCGTATTACCGCCTTTGAGTGAGCTGATACCGCTCGCCGCAGCCGAACGACCGAGCGCA
GCGAGTCAGTGAGCGAGGAAGCGGAAGAGCGCCCAATACGCAAACCGCCTCTCCCCGCGCGTTGGCCGAT
TCATTAATGCAGCTGGCACGACAGGTTTCCCGACTGGAAAGCGGGCAGTGAGCGCAACGCAATTAATGTG
AGTTAGCTCACTCATTAGGCACCCCAGGCTTTACACTTTATGCTTCCGGCTCGTATGTTGTGTGGAATTG
TGAGCGGATAACAATTTCACACAGGAAACAGCTATGACCATGATTACGCCAAGCGCGCAATTAACCCTCA
CTAAAGGGAACAAAAGCTGGAGCTGCAAGCTTAATGTAGTCTTATGCAATACTCTTGTAGTCTTGCAACA
TGGTAACGATGAGTTAGCAACATGCCTTACAAGGAGAGAAAAAGCACCGTGCATGCCGATTGGTGGAAGT
AAGGTGGTACGATCGTGCCTTATTAGGAAGGCAACAGACGGGTCTGACATGGATTGGACGAACCACTGAA
TTGCCGCATTGCAGAGATATTGTATTTAAGTGCCTAGCTCGATACATAAACGGGTCTCTCTGGTTAGACC
AGATCTGAGCCTGGGAGCTCTCTGGCTAACTAGGGAACCCACTGCTTAAGCCTCAATAAAGCTTGCCTTG
AGTGCTTCAAGTAGTGTGTGCCCGTCTGTTGTGTGACTCTGGTAACTAGAGATCCCTCAGACCCTTTTAG
TCAGTGTGGAAAATCTCTAGCAGTGGCGCCCGAACAGGGACTTGAAAGCGAAAGGGAAACCAGAGGAGCT
CTCTCGACGCAGGACTCGGCTTGCTGAAGCGCGCACGGCAAGAGGCGAGGGGCGGCGACTGGTGAGTACG
CCAAAAATTTTGACTAGCGGAGGCTAGAAGGAGAGAGATGGGTGCGAGAGCGTCAGTATTAAGCGGGGGA
GAATTAGATCGCGATGGGAAAAAATTCGGTTAAGGCCAGGGGGAAAGAAAAAATATAAATTAAAACATAT
AGTATGGGCAAGCAGGGAGCTAGAACGATTCGCAGTTAATCCTGGCCTGTTAGAAACATCAGAAGGCTGT
AGACAAATACTGGGACAGCTACAACCATCCCTTCAGACAGGATCAGAAGAACTTAGATCATTATATAATA
CAGTAGCAACCCTCTATTGTGTGCATCAAAGGATAGAGATAAAAGACACCAAGGAAGCTTTAGACAAGAT
AGAGGAAGAGCAAAACAAAAGTAAGACCACCGCACAGCAAGCGGCCGCTGATCTTCAGACCTGGAGGAGG
AGATA
