>Addgene plasmid #162012 | pLKO.1 Puro shRNA SHIP1 KD1 | depositor partial sequence | sequence record 314235 | SHIP1 RNAi Sequence
AAGGATCTCTATGGCGAAGTC
